Addgene plasmid #139524: pENTR-L4R1-PGK
Purpose: Provides constitutive promoter cassette between attL4-attR1 on Gateway entry vector
Depositing lab: Minoru Ko. Depositing organization: Keio University.
Backbone
  Vector backbone: pDONR-P4P1r
  Backbone size w/o insert (bp): 2643
  Vector type: Mammalian Expression
Growth in bacteria
  Bacterial resistance: Kanamycin, 50 μg/mL
  Growth temperature: 37°C
  Growth strain: DH5alpha
  Copy number: High Copy
Gene/Insert
  Gene/Insert name: PGK promtoer
  Species: H. sapiens (human)
  Cloning method: Gateway Cloning
Terms and licenses: Academic/Nonprofit Terms; Industry Terms: Not Available to Industry
How to cite: pENTR-L4R1-PGK was a gift from Minoru Ko (Addgene plasmid # 139524 ; http://n2t.net/addgene:139524 ; RRID:Addgene_139524)
