[The description below was written by a language model from this plasmid's Addgene catalogue record and the feature table of its GenBank file.]
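Description:
pENTR-L4R1-PGK is a 3,244 bp Gateway entry clone built on the pDONR-P4P1r backbone. It supplies a constitutive promoter as the 5' element in multi-fragment (MultiSite) Gateway assemblies. It is propagated in E. coli from a high-copy ColE1/pUC-type origin and selected with kanamycin through the aph(3')-Ia (KanR) gene. Although catalogued as a mammalian expression vector, it carries no coding payload or mammalian selection cassette of its own. It serves as a donor module, not a finished expression plasmid.

The insert lies between attL4 and attR1, the recombination sites recognised by LR Clonase. It consists of a roughly 500 bp phosphoglycerate kinase 1 (PGK) promoter followed by a short EM7 synthetic bacterial promoter. The record is inconsistent about the promoter's origin: the catalogue lists the insert species as human, whereas the sequence annotation identifies it as the mouse PGK promoter and includes a mouse PGK primer site. PGK drives moderate, ubiquitous transcription in mammalian cells. The tandem EM7 element would allow the same downstream sequence to be expressed in E. coli, an arrangement often used for dual-host selection markers, though the record does not state that intent.

Upstream rrnB T1 and T2 terminators insulate the cassette from read-through transcription from the backbone. M13 forward and reverse sites and a T7 promoter flank the att sites and provide sequencing access. In an LR reaction, the attL4–attR1 module recombines with an attL1–attL2 gene entry clone and an attR4-containing destination vector, placing the PGK promoter directly upstream of the chosen open reading frame.
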