LOCUS       Exported 3244 bp ds-DNA circular SYN 13-MAY-2021
DEFINITION  Provides constitutive promoter cassette between attL4-attR1 on
            Gateway entry vector.
ACCESSION   .
VERSION     .
KEYWORDS    pENTR-L4R1-PGK
SOURCE      synthetic DNA construct
  ORGANISM  synthetic DNA construct
REFERENCE   1 (bases 1 to 3244)
  TITLE     Minoru Ko Lab plasmids
REFERENCE   2 (bases 1 to 3244)
  AUTHORS   .
  TITLE     Direct Submission
  JOURNAL   Exported May 13, 2021 from SnapGene Server 1.1.58
            http://www.snapgene.com
FEATURES             Location/Qualifiers
     source          1..3244
                     /organism="synthetic DNA construct"
                     /mol_type="other DNA"
     primer_bind     92..109
                     /label=L4440
                     /note="L4440 vector, forward primer"
     terminator      268..295
                     /label=rrnB T2 terminator
                     /note="transcription terminator T2 from the E. coli rrnB
                     gene"
     terminator      387..473
                     /gene="Escherichia coli rrnB"
                     /label=rrnB T1 terminator
                     /note="transcription terminator T1 from the E. coli rrnB
                     gene"
     primer_bind     522..544
                     /label=M13/pUC Forward
                     /note="In lacZ gene"
     primer_bind     536..553
                     /label=M13 Forward
                     /note="In lacZ gene. Also called M13-F20 or M13 (-21)
                     Forward"
     primer_bind     537..553
                     /label=M13 fwd
                     /note="common sequencing primer, one of multiple similar
                     variants"
     protein_bind    593..688
                     /gene="mutant version of attL"
                     /label=attL4
                     /bound_moiety="LR Clonase(TM)"
                     /note="recombination site for the Gateway(R) LR reaction"
     promoter        708..1207
                     /label=PGK promoter
                     /note="mouse phosphoglycerate kinase 1 promoter"
     primer_bind     complement(743..766)
                     /label=MSCV-rev
                     /note="Murine stem cell virus, reverse primer"
     primer_bind     1140..1159
                     /label=mPGK-F
                     /note="Mouse PGK promoter, forward primer"
     promoter        1219..1266
                     /label=EM7 promoter
                     /note="synthetic bacterial promoter "
     protein_bind    1289..1413
                     /gene="mutant version of attR"
                     /label=attR1
                     /bound_moiety="LR Clonase(TM)"
                     /note="recombination site for the Gateway(R) LR reaction"
     primer_bind     complement(1485..1504)
                     /label=T7
                     /note="T7 promoter, forward primer"
     promoter        complement(1486..1504)
                     /label=T7 promoter
                     /note="promoter for bacteriophage T7 RNA polymerase"
     primer_bind     complement(1509..1525)
                     /label=M13 rev
                     /note="common sequencing primer, one of multiple similar
                     variants"
     primer_bind     complement(1509..1525)
                     /label=M13 Reverse
                     /note="In lacZ gene. Also called M13-rev"
     primer_bind     complement(1627..1646)
                     /label=pENTR-R
                     /note="pENTR vectors, reverse primer"
     CDS             1638..2447
                     /codon_start=1
                     /gene="aph(3')-Ia"
                     /product="aminoglycoside phosphotransferase"
                     /label=KanR
                     /note="confers resistance to kanamycin in bacteria or G418
                     (Geneticin(R)) in eukaryotes"
                     /translation="MSHIQRETSRPRLNSNMDADLYGYKWARDNVGQSGATIYRLYGKP
                     DAPELFLKHGKGSVANDVTDEMVRLNWLTEFMPLPTIKHFIRTPDDAWLLTTAIPGKTA
                     FQVLEEYPDSGENIVDALAVFLRRLHSIPVCNCPFNSDRVFRLAQAQSRMNNGLVDASD
                     FDDERNGWPVEQVWKEMHKLLPFSPDSVVTHGDFSLDNLIFDEGKLIGCIDVGRVGIAD
                     RYQDLAILWNCLGEFSPSLQKRLFQKYGIDNPDMNKLQFHLMLDEFF"
     primer_bind     complement(1705..1724)
                     /label=Kan-R
                     /note="Kanamycin resistance gene, reverse primer"
     rep_origin      2594..3182
                     /direction=RIGHT
                     /label=ori
                     /note="high-copy-number ColE1/pMB1/pBR322/pUC origin of
                     replication"
     primer_bind     3083..3102
                     /label=pBR322ori-F
                     /note="pBR322 origin, forward primer"
ORIGIN
        1 ctttcctgcg ttatcccctg attctgtgga taaccgtatt accgcctttg agtgagctga
       61 taccgctcgc cgcagccgaa cgaccgagcg cagcgagtca gtgagcgagg aagcggaaga
      121 gcgcccaata cgcaaaccgc ctctccccgc gcgttggccg attcattaat gcagctggca
      181 cgacaggttt cccgactgga aagcgggcag tgagcgcaac gcaattaata cgcgtaccgc
      241 tagccaggaa gagtttgtag aaacgcaaaa aggccatccg tcaggatggc cttctgctta
      301 gtttgatgcc tggcagttta tggcgggcgt cctgcccgcc accctccggg ccgttgcttc
      361 acaacgttca aatccgctcc cggcggattt gtcctactca ggagagcgtt caccgacaaa
      421 caacagataa aacgaaaggc ccagtcttcc gactgagcct ttcgttttat ttgatgcctg
      481 gcagttccct actctcgcgt taacgctagc atggatgttt tcccagtcac gacgttgtaa
      541 aacgacggcc agtcttaagc tcgggcccga gttaacgcta ccatggagct ccaaataatg
      601 attttatttt gactgatagt gacctgttcg ttgcaacaaa ttgataagca atgctttttt
      661 ataatgccaa ctttgtatag aaaagttgtt taaacgtcga ctctaccggg taggggaggc
      721 gcttttccca aggcagtctg gagcatgcgc tttagcagcc ccgctgggca cttggcgcta
      781 cacaagtggc ctctggcctc gcacacattc cacatccacc ggtaggcgcc aaccggctcc
      841 gttctttggt ggccccttcg cgccaccttc tactcctccc ctagtcagga agttcccccc
      901 cgccccgcag ctcgcgtcgt gcaggacgtg acaaatggaa gtagcacgtc tcactagtct
      961 cgtgcagatg gacggcaccg ctgagcaatg gaagcgggta ggcctttggg gcagcggcca
     1021 atagcagctt tgctccttcg ctttctgggc tcagaggctg ggaaggggtg ggtccggggg
     1081 cgggctcagg ggcgggctca ggggcggggc gggcgcccga aggtcctccg gaggcccggc
     1141 attctgcacg cttcaaaagc gcacgtctgc cgcgctgttc tcctcttcct catctccggg
     1201 cctttcgacc tgcagcctgt tgacaattaa tcatcggcat agtatatcgg catagtataa
     1261 tacgacaaga tgaggaacta aaccgaattc aagtttgtac aaaaaagttg aacgagaaac
     1321 gtaaaatgat ataaatatca atatattaaa ttagattttg cataaaaaac agactacata
     1381 atactgtaaa acacaacata tgcagtcact atgaaccaac tacttagatg gtattagtga
     1441 cctgtagaat tcgagctcta gagctgcagg gcggccgcga tatcccctat agtgagtcgt
     1501 attacatggt catagctgtt tcctggcagc tctggcccgt gtctcaaaat ctctgatgtt
     1561 acattgcaca agataaaaat atatcatcat gaacaataaa actgtctgct tacataaaca
     1621 gtaatacaag gggtgttatg agccatattc aacgggaaac gtcgaggccg cgattaaatt
     1681 ccaacatgga tgctgattta tatgggtata aatgggctcg cgataatgtc gggcaatcag
     1741 gtgcgacaat ctatcgcttg tatgggaagc ccgatgcgcc agagttgttt ctgaaacatg
     1801 gcaaaggtag cgttgccaat gatgttacag atgagatggt cagactaaac tggctgacgg
     1861 aatttatgcc tcttccgacc atcaagcatt ttatccgtac tcctgatgat gcatggttac
     1921 tcaccactgc gatccccgga aaaacagcat tccaggtatt agaagaatat cctgattcag
     1981 gtgaaaatat tgttgatgcg ctggcagtgt tcctgcgccg gttgcattcg attcctgttt
     2041 gtaattgtcc ttttaacagc gatcgcgtat ttcgtctcgc tcaggcgcaa tcacgaatga
     2101 ataacggttt ggttgatgcg agtgattttg atgacgagcg taatggctgg cctgttgaac
     2161 aagtctggaa agaaatgcat aaacttttgc cattctcacc ggattcagtc gtcactcatg
     2221 gtgatttctc acttgataac cttatttttg acgaggggaa attaataggt tgtattgatg
     2281 ttggacgagt cggaatcgca gaccgatacc aggatcttgc catcctatgg aactgcctcg
     2341 gtgagttttc tccttcatta cagaaacggc tttttcaaaa atatggtatt gataatcctg
     2401 atatgaataa attgcagttt catttgatgc tcgatgagtt tttctaatca gaattggtta
     2461 attggttgta acactggcag agcattacgc tgacttgacg ggacggcgca agctcatgac
     2521 caaaatccct taacgtgagt tacgcgtcgt tccactgagc gtcagacccc gtagaaaaga
     2581 tcaaaggatc ttcttgagat cctttttttc tgcgcgtaat ctgctgcttg caaacaaaaa
     2641 aaccaccgct accagcggtg gtttgtttgc cggatcaaga gctaccaact ctttttccga
     2701 aggtaactgg cttcagcaga gcgcagatac caaatactgt tcttctagtg tagccgtagt
     2761 taggccacca cttcaagaac tctgtagcac cgcctacata cctcgctctg ctaatcctgt
     2821 taccagtggc tgctgccagt ggcgataagt cgtgtcttac cgggttggac tcaagacgat
     2881 agttaccgga taaggcgcag cggtcgggct gaacgggggg ttcgtgcaca cagcccagct
     2941 tggagcgaac gacctacacc gaactgagat acctacagcg tgagctatga gaaagcgcca
     3001 cgcttcccga agggagaaag gcggacaggt atccggtaag cggcagggtc ggaacaggag
     3061 agcgcacgag ggagcttcca gggggaaacg cctggtatct ttatagtcct gtcgggtttc
     3121 gccacctctg acttgagcgt cgatttttgt gatgctcgtc aggggggcgg agcctatgga
     3181 aaaacgccag caacgcggcc tttttacggt tcctggcctt ttgctggcct tttgctcaca
     3241 tgtt
//
